Addgene plasmid #165921: pBlastR-5xQUAS-EBFP2-GMRWhite
Purpose: Blasticidin resistant 5xQUAS EBFP2 GMR-White CDS response vector. Contains an Alpha level GB2.0 entry point for addition of custom assemblies utilizing blue-white bacterial colony screening
Depositing lab: Koen Venken. Depositing organization: Baylor College of Medicine. Publication: Multiplexed drug-based selection and counterselection genetic manipulations in Drosophila. Matinyan N, Karkhanis MS, Gonzalez Y, Jain A, Saltzman A, Malovannaya A, Sarrion-Perdigones A, Dierick HA, Venken KJT. Cell Rep. 2021 Sep 14;36(11):109700. doi: 10.1016/j.celrep.2021.109700. PubMed 34525356.
Backbone
  Vector backbone: pColE1_AlphaOmega
  Backbone size w/o insert (bp): 2967
  Vector type: Synthetic Biology
Growth in bacteria
  Bacterial resistance: Spectinomycin, 50 μg/mL
  Growth temperature: 37°C
  Growth strain: DH10B
  Copy number: High Copy
Gene/Insert
  Gene/Insert name: Selectable QUAS Response Vector
  Species: Synthetic
  Insert size (bp): 5101
  Cloning method: Restriction Enzyme; 5′ cloning site Unknown (unknown if destroyed)
Terms and licenses: Academic/Nonprofit Terms; Industry Terms: Not Available to Industry
Depositor comments: Terminal Alpha Entry
How to cite: pBlastR-5xQUAS-EBFP2-GMRWhite was a gift from Koen Venken (Addgene plasmid # 165921 ; http://n2t.net/addgene:165921 ; RRID:Addgene_165921)
