[The description below was written by a language model from this plasmid's Addgene catalogue record and pLannotate feature annotations shown in this document.]
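Description:
pBlastR-5xQUAS-EBFP2-GMRWhite is a synthetic-biology vector built on the pColE1_AlphaOmega backbone and designed as a drug-selectable Q-system response construct for Drosophila transgenesis. In bacteria it replicates from a high-copy ColE1/pUC-type origin and is selected with spectinomycin through the aadA gene. An f1 origin is also annotated. The roughly 8 kb plasmid carries a φC31 attB site, which allows integrase-mediated insertion into attP docking sites in the fly genome.

The payload consists of three fly-directed units. A Drosophila hsp70 promoter precedes the bsr blasticidin S deaminase coding sequence and an HSV TK polyadenylation signal, giving transgenic animals blasticidin resistance so that they can be recovered by drug selection. An EBFP2 blue fluorescent protein coding sequence with an SV40 poly(A) signal is, according to the name and purpose statement, placed under five QUAS sites, so it should be expressed only where the QF transcriptional activator is present. The QUAS elements themselves were not detected in the automated feature table. The third unit is the white coding sequence followed by an SV40 poly(A); the record describes it as GMR-driven, which would supply an eye-pigmentation marker, although the GMR enhancer is likewise unannotated.

A lacZα fragment with a pUC-type multiple cloning site, flanked by SP6 and T7 promoters and preceded by an EM7 promoter, corresponds to the stated Alpha-level GoldenBraid 2.0 entry point. Custom assemblies inserted there disrupt lacZα and are identified by blue-white colony screening. The construct belongs to a toolkit for multiplexed drug-based selection and counterselection in Drosophila.
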