Features (pLannotate 1.2.2; 19 found; start..end, strand, type, name):
    398..2458    +  CDS            w: WHITE_DROME - Experimental evidence at transcript level: Swiss-Prot protein existence level 2. Part of a membrane-spanning permease system necessary for the transport of pigment precursors into pigment cells responsible for eye color. White dimerize with brown for the transport of guanine. Scarlet and white complex transports a metabolic intermediate (such as 3- hydroxy kynurenine) from the cytoplasm into the pigment granules. From Drosophila melanogaster (Fruit fly).
   2466..2600    -  polyA_signal   SV40 poly(A) signal: SV40 polyadenylation signal
   2873..3461    -  rep_origin     ori: high-copy-number ColE1/pMB1/pBR322/pUC origin of replication
   3667..3690    +  promoter       Pc promoter (fragment): intI1 (promoter lies within the coding sequence); class 1 integron promoter
   3866..3922    +  CDS            GmR (fragment): gentamycin acetyltransferase; aacC1; confers resistance to gentamycin
   3929..4717    +  CDS            aadA: S3AD_ECOLX - Experimental evidence at protein level: Swiss-Prot protein existence level 1. Mediates bacterial resistance to the antibiotics streptomycin and spectinomycin. From Escherichia coli.
   4775..5230    +  rep_origin     f1 ori (sequence partly withheld): f1 bacteriophage origin of replication; arrow indicates direction of (+) strand synthesis
   5254..5301    +  promoter       EM7 promoter: synthetic bacterial promoter&nbsp
   5355..5373    +  promoter       SP6 promoter: promoter for bacteriophage SP6 RNA polymerase
   5380..5436    -  misc_feature   MCS: pUC18/19 multiple cloning site
   5439..5457    -  promoter       T7 promoter: promoter for bacteriophage T7 RNA polymerase
   5460..5617    +  CDS            lacZα (fragment): LacZα fragment of β-galactosidase; lacZ fragment
   5623..5713    -  misc_feature   bom (fragment): basis of mobility region from pBR322
   5765..5834    +  protein_bind   attB: attB site for the φC31 integrase (Groth et al., 2000) phage φC31 integrase
   5862..6310    +  promoter       hsp70 promoter: Drosophila melanogaster hsp70Bb promoter
   6403..6822    +  CDS            bsr: BSR_BACCE - Experimental evidence at protein level: Swiss-Prot protein existence level 1. Catalyzes the deamination of the cytosine moiety of the antibiotics blasticidin S, cytomycin and acetylblasticidin S. From Bacillus cereus.
   6830..6877    +  polyA_signal   HSV TK poly(A) signal: herpes simplex virus thymidine kinase polyadenylation signal (Cole and Stacy, 1985)
   7142..7858    +  CDS            EBFP2: EBFP2 is a basic (constitutively fluorescent) blue fluorescent protein published in 2007, derived from Aequorea victoria. It is reported to be a rapidly-maturing monomer with moderate acid sensitivity.
   7866..8000    -  polyA_signal   SV40 poly(A) signal: SV40 polyadenylation signal
>Addgene plasmid #165921 | pBlastR-5xQUAS-EBFP2-GMRWhite | addgene full sequence | sequence record 328534 | Addgene NGS Result
GTTCAGGGGGAGGTGTGGGAGGTTTTTTCGCTGTCAGGAGCGTACGACTAGCACCTGACTGTCGAGCCCA
GTGGAAACCCTTGAAATGCCTTTAAGTCGAGCCCAGTGGAAACCCTTGAAATGCCTTTAAGTCGAGCCCA
GTGGAAACCCTTGAAATGCCTTTAAGTCGAGCCCAGTGGAAACCCTTGAAATGCCTTTAAGTCGAGTAGC
AGTCGAGGTAGGTACGTCATGCCCCTCCCGAGCTCGCCCGGGGATCGAGCGCAGCGGTATAAAAGGGCGC
GGGGTGGCTGAGAGCATCAGTTGTGAATGAATGTTCGAGCCGAGCAGACGTGCCGCTGCCTTCGTTAATA
TCCTTTGAATAAGCCAACTTTGAATCACAAGACGCATACCAAACCAAATGGGACAGGAGGACCAGGAGCT
GCTGATCCGCGGAGGCTCCAAGCACCCAAGCGCCGAGCACCTGAACAACGGCGATAGCGGAGCCGCCAGC
CAGTCGTGCATCAATCAGGGATTTGGCCAGGCCAAGAATTACGGAACCCTGCTGCCCCCCAGCCCCCCAG
AGGATAGCGGAAGCGGATCCGGACAGCTGGCCGAGAATCTGACGTACGCCTGGCATAACATGGATATCTT
CGGCGCCGTGAACCAGCCAGGCAGTGGCTGGCGTCAGCTGGTGAACCGCACCCGCGGACTGTTCTGCAAT
GAGCGCCATATCCCAGCCCCACGCAAGCACCTGCTGAAGAATGTGTGCGGAGTGGCCTACCCCGGCGAGC
TGCTGGCCGTGATGGGAAGTAGTGGCGCCGGAAAGACCACGCTGCTGAACGCCCTGGCCTTCCGCAGCCC
CCAGGGCATTCAGGTGTCCCCAAGCGGCATGCGCCTGCTGAACGGCCAGCCCGTGGATGCCAAGGAGATG
CAGGCCCGCTGCGCCTACGTGCAGCAGGACGATCTGTTCATCGGCAGCCTGACAGCCCGCGAGCATCTGA
TCTTTCAGGCCATGGTCCGCATGCCCCGCCACCTGACATACCGTCAGCGCGTGGCCCGCGTGGACCAGGT
CATCCAGGAGCTGAGCCTGAGCAAGTGCCAGCACACCATTATTGGCGTGCCAGGCCGCGTGAAGGGCCTG
AGTGGCGGAGAGCGCAAGCGCCTGGCCTTTGCCAGCGAGGCCCTGACCGATCCCCCCCTGCTGATTTGCG
ACGAGCCGACCAGCGGCCTGGATAGCTTCACCGCCCACTCCGTGGTGCAGGTGCTGAAGAAGCTGAGCCA
GAAGGGAAAGACGGTCATTCTGACGATCCACCAGCCCAGCTCGGAGCTGTTCGAGCTGTTTGATAAGATT
CTGCTGATGGCCGAGGGACGCGTGGCCTTCCTGGGAACCCCAAGCGAGGCCGTGGATTTCTTCAGCTATG
TGGGCGCCCAGTGCCCCACGAATTACAACCCCGCCGACTTCTATGTGCAAGTGCTGGCCGTGGTGCCAGG
ACGCGAGATTGAGAGCCGCGATCGCATTGCCAAGATCTGCGATAACTTCGCCATCTCCAAGGTGGCCCGC
GACATGGAGCAGCTGCTGGCCACGAAGAACCTGGAGAAGCCCCTGGAGCAGCCCGAGAACGGCTATACGT
ATAAGGCTACCTGGTTTATGCAGTTTCGCGCCGTGCTGTGGCGCAGCTGGCTGAGTGTGCTGAAGGAGCC
CCTGCTGGTCAAGGTCCGCCTGATCCAGACCACGATGGTGGCCATTCTGATCGGCCTGATCTTCCTGGGA
CAGCAGCTGACGCAGGTCGGAGTGATGAACATCAATGGAGCCATTTTTCTGTTTCTGACGAACATGACGT
TCCAGAACGTGTTCGCCACCATCAACGTGTTCACCAGCGAGCTGCCCGTGTTCATGCGCGAGGCCCGCAG
CCGCCTGTACCGCTGCGATACCTACTTCCTGGGAAAGACCATTGCCGAGCTGCCGCTGTTCCTGACCGTG
CCCCTGGTGTTTACCGCCATTGCCTACCCCATGATTGGCCTGCGTGCCGGAGTGCTGCATTTCTTTAATT
GCCTGGCCCTGGTGACCCTGGTGGCCAACGTGTCGACCAGCTTCGGCTACCTGATCAGCTGCGCCTCCAG
CAGCACCAGCATGGCCCTGAGCGTGGGACCCCCCGTGATTATCCCCTTCCTGCTGTTCGGCGGATTCTTT
CTGAACTCCGGCAGCGTGCCCGTGTACCTGAAGTGGCTGAGCTACCTGAGCTGGTTTCGCTACGCCAATG
AGGGCCTGCTGATCAATCAGTGGGCCGATGTGGAGCCCGGCGAGATCTCCTGCACCAGCAGCAACACGAC
CTGCCCCAGCAGCGGAAAGGTCATCCTGGAGACACTGAATTTCAGTGCCGCCGACCTGCCACTGGATTAT
GTGGGCCTGGCCATCCTGATTGTGTCCTTCCGCGTGCTGGCCTATCTGGCTCTGCGCCTGCGCGCTCGTC
GCAAGGAGTGAGCTTGATCCAGACATGATAAGATACATTGATGAGTTTGGACAAACCACAACTAGAATGC
AGTGAAAAAAATGCTTTATTTGTGAAATTTGTGATGCTATTGCTTTATTTGTAACCATTATAAGCTGCAA
TAAACAAGTTAACAACAACAATTGCATTCATTTTATGTTTCAGGTTCAGGGGGAGGTGTGGGAGGTTTTT
TCAGTATGGCAAGCGCTCGACGAATTAACAAGCTTCGCTCTATCTCGCTCTCTATCTCTCTCGATCGCTC
GTGCTAAGCTTAAGACCGTGGAGAACAAGGAGAACCGCTTGACACGGTTATCCACAGAATCAGGGGATAA
CGCAGGAAAGAACATGTGAGCAAAAGGCCAGCAAAAGGCCAGGAACCGTAAAAAGGCCGCGTTGCTGGCG
TTTTTCCATAGGCTCCGCCCCCCTGACGAGCATCACAAAAATCGACGCTCAAGTCAGAGGTGGCGAAACC
CGACAGGACTATAAAGATACCAGGCGTTTCCCCCTGGAAGCTCCCTCGTGCGCTCTCCTGTTCCGACCCT
GCCGCTTACCGGATACCTGTCCGCCTTTCTCCCTTCGGGAAGCGTGGCGCTTTCTCATAGCTCACGCTGT
AGGTATCTCAGTTCGGTGTAGGTCGTTCGCTCCAAGCTGGGCTGTGTGCACGAACCCCCCGTTCAGCCCG
ACCGCTGCGCCTTATCCGGTAACTATCGTCTTGAGTCCAACCCGGTAAGACACGACTTATCGCCACTGGC
AGCAGCCACTGGTAACAGGATTAGCAGAGCGAGGTATGTAGGCGGTGCTACAGAGTTCTTGAAGTGGTGG
CCTAACTACGGCTACACTAGAAGAACAGTATTTGGTATCTGCGCTCTGCTGAAGCCAGTTACCTTCGGAA
AAAGAGTTGGTAGCTCTTGATCCGGCAAACAAACCACCGCTGGTAGCGGTGGTTTTTTTGTTTGCAAGCA
GCAGATTACGCGCAGAAAAAAAGGATCTCAAGAAGATCCTTTGATCTTTTCTACGGGGTCTGACGCTCAG
TGGAACGAAAACTCACGTTAAGGGATTTTGGTCATGAGATTATCAAAAAGGATCTTCACCTAGATCCTTT
TGTGACCAGCCAGGACAGAAATGCCTCGACTTCGCTGCTACCCAAGGTTGCCGGGTGACGCACACCGTGG
AAACGGATGAAGGCACGAACCCAGTGGACATAAGCCTGTTCGGTTCGTAAGCTGTAATGCAAGTAGCGTA
TGCGCTCACGCAACTGGTCCAGAACCTTGACCGAACGCAGCGGTGGTAACGGCGCAGTGGCGGTTTTCAT
GGCTTGTTATGACTGTTTTTTTGGGGTACAGTCTATGCCTCGGGCATCCAAGCAGCAAGCGCGTTACGCC
GTGGGTCGATGTTTGATGTTATGGAGCAGCAACGATGTTACGCAGCAGGGCAGTCGCCCTAAAACAAAGT
TAAACATTATGAGGGAAGCGGTGATCGCCGAAGTATCGACTCAACTATCAGAGGTAGTTGGCGTCATCGA
GCGCCATCTCGAACCGACGTTGCTGGCCGTACATTTGTACGGCTCCGCAGTGGATGGCGGCCTGAAGCCA
CACAGTGATATTGATTTGCTGGTTACGGTGACCGTAAGGCTTGATGAAACAACGCGGCGAGCTTTGATCA
ACGACCTTTTGGAAACTTCGGCTTCCCCTGGAGAGAGCGAGATTCTCCGCGCTGTAGAAGTCACCATTGT
TGTGCACGACGACATCATTCCGTGGCGTTATCCAGCTAAGCGCGAACTGCAATTTGGAGAATGGCAGCGC
AATGACATTCTTGCAGGTATCTTCGAGCCAGCCACGATCGACATTGATCTGGCTATCTTGCTGACAAAAG
CAAGAGAACATAGCGTTGCCTTGGTAGGTCCAGCGGCGGAGGAACTCTTTGATCCGGTTCCTGAACAGGA
TCTATTTGAGGCGCTAAATGAAACCTTAACGCTATGGAACTCGCCGCCCGACTGGGCTGGCGATGAGCGA
AATGTAGTGCTTACGTTGTCCCGCATTTGGTACAGCGCAGTAACCGGCAAAATCGCGCCGAAGGATGTAG
CTGCCGACTGGGCAATGGAGCGCCTGCCGGCCCAGTATCAGCCCGTCATACTTGAAGCTAGACAGGCTTA
TCTTGGACAAGAAGAAGATCGTTTGGCCTCGCGCGCAGATCAGTTGGAAGAATTTGTCCACTACGTGAAA
GGCGAGATCACCAAGGTAGTCGGCAAATAATCACTAGACCAATGTTACACATATATACTTTAGATTGATT
TAAAACTTCATGT
[125 nt withheld, positions 4774-4898]
C
[91 nt withheld, positions 4900-4990]
AGGGTGATGGTTCACGTAGTGGGCCAGCGCCCTGATAGACGGTTTTTCGCCCTTTGACGTTGGAGTCCAC
GTTCTTT
[37 nt withheld, positions 5068-5104]
ACCCTATCTCGGTCTATTCTTTTGATTTATAAGGGATTTTGCCGATTTCGGCCTATTGGTTAAAAAATGA
GCTGATTTAACAAAAATTTAACGCGAATTTTAACAAAATATTAACGCTTACAATTTTAACGGATCAGCGA
GAGACCCCTGTTGACAATTAATCATCGGCATAGTATATCGGCATAGTATAATACGACAAGGTGAGGAACT
AAACCCAGGAGGCAGATCATGACCATGATTACGCCAAGCTATTTAGGTGACACTATAGAATACTCAAGCT
TGCATGCCTGCAGGTCGACTCTAGAGGATCCCCGGGTACCGAGCTCGAATTCGCCCTATAGTGAGTCGTA
TTACAATTCACTGGCCGTCGTTTTACAACGTCGTGACTGGGAAAACCCTGGCGTTACCCAACTTAATCGC
CTTGCAGCACATCCCCCTTTCGCCAGCTGGCGTAATAGCGAAGAGGCCCGCACCGATCGCCCTTCCCAAC
AGTTGCGCAGCCTGAATGGCGAATGACGCCTGATGCGGTATTTTCTCCTTACGCATCTGTGCGGTATTTC
ACACCGCATATGGTGCACTCTCAGTACAATCTGCTCTGATGCCGCATAGGGTCTCTCTCCGGATCCCAGG
GAGGAATTGGTCGACGATGTAGGTCACTGTCTCGAAGCCGCGGTGCGGGTGCCAGGGCGTGCCCTTGGGC
TCCCCGGGCGCGTACTCCACCTCACCCATCTGGTCCATCATGATGCGCTGTCAGGAGCTAGAATCCCAAA
ACAAACTGGTTATTGTGGTAGGTCATTTGTTTGGCAGAAAGAAAACTCGAGAAATTTCTCTGGCCGTTAT
TCGTTATTCTCTCTTTTCTTTTTGGGTCGCTCCCTCTCTGCACTAATGCTCTCTCACTCTGTCACACAGT
AAACGGCATACTGCTCTCGTTGGTTCGAGAGAGCGCGCCTCGAATGTTCGCGAAAAGAGCGCCGGAGTAT
AAATAGAGGCGCTTCGTCTACGGAGCGACAATTCAATTCAAACAAGCAAAGTGAACACGTCGCTAAGCGA
AAGCTAAGCAAATAAACAAGCGCAGCTGAACAAGCTAAACAATCTGCAGTAAAGTGCAAGTTAAAGTGAA
TCAATTAAAAGTAACCAGCAACCAAGTAAATCAACTGCAACTACTGAAATCTGCCAAGAAGTAATTATTG
AATACAAGAAGAGAACACTCAATACTCGAATCCATGTGGGAGTTTATTCTTGACACAGATATTTATGATA
TAATAACTGAGTAAGCTTAACATAAGGAGGAAAACAAAATGAAAACCTTCAACATCAGCCAGCAGGACCT
GGAACTGGTGGAGGTGGCTACCGAGAAGATTACGATGCTCTACGAGGATAACAAGCACCACGTGGGAGCT
GCCATTCGCACCAAGACGGGCGAGATTATCAGTGCCGTGCACATTGAGGCCTACATCGGACGCGTGACCG
TGTGTGCCGAGGCCATTGCCATTGGCAGTGCCGTGAGCAACGGCCAGAAGGATTTTGATACCATTGTGGC
CGTGCGTCACCCATACTCCGATGAGGTGGACCGTAGCATCCGTGTCGTGTCCCCGTGTGGAATGTGCCGT
GAGCTGATTAGCGATTACGCCCCCGATTGCTTCGTGCTGATTGAGATGAACGGCAAGCTGGTCAAGACCA
CCATTGAGGAACTGATTCCCCTGAAGTATACCCGTAACTAAGCTTGGCAATAAAAAGACAGAATAAAACG
CACGGGTGTTGGGTCGTTTGTTCCGCTGTCAGGAGGGGTAATCGCTTATCCTCGGATAAACAATTATCCT
CACGGGTAATCGCTTATCCGGGTAATCGCTTATCCTCGGGTAATCGCTTATCCTTTCCCGAGCTCGCCCG
GGGATCGAGCGCAGCGGTATAAAAGGGCGCGGGGTGGCTGAGAGCATCAGTTGTGAATGAATGTTCGAGC
CGAGCAGACGTGCCGCTGCCTTCGTTAATATCCTTTGAATAAGCCAACTTTGAATCACAAGACGCATACC
AAACCAAATGGTGTCCAAGGGCGAGGAGCTGTTCACCGGCGTGGTGCCCATCCTGGTGGAGCTGGATGGC
GACGTGAACGGCCACAAGTTCAGCGTGCGCGGCGAGGGCGAGGGCGACGCCACCAACGGCAAGCTGACCC
TGAAGTTCATCTGCACCACCGGCAAGCTGCCCGTGCCCTGGCCCACCCTGGTGACCACCCTGAGCCACGG
CGTGCAGTGCTTCGCCCGCTACCCCGATCACATGAAGCAGCACGATTTCTTCAAGAGCGCCATGCCCGAG
GGCTACGTGCAGGAGCGCACCATTTTCTTCAATGACGACGGCACCTACAAGACCCGCGCCGAGGTGAAGT
TCGAGGGCGATACCCTGGTGAACCGCATCGAGCTGAAGGGCGTGGATTTCAAGGAGGATGGCAACATCCT
GGGCCACAAGCTGGAGTACAACTTCAACAGCCACAACATCTACATCATGGCCGTGAAGCAGAAGAACGGC
ATCAAGGTCAACTTCAAGATCCGCCACAACGTGGAGGATGGCTCAGTGCAGCTGGCCGATCACTACCAGC
AGAACACCCCCATCGGCGACGGCCCCGTGCTGCTGCCCGATAGCCACTACCTGAGCACCCAGAGCGTGCT
GTCCAAGGATCCCAACGAGAAGCGCGATCACATGGTGCTGCTGGAGTTCCGCACCGCCGCCGGCATCACC
CTGGGCATGGATGAGCTGTACAAGTAAGCTTGATCCAGACATGATAAGATACATTGATGAGTTTGGACAA
ACCACAACTAGAATGCAGTGAAAAAAATGCTTTATTTGTGAAATTTGTGATGCTATTGCTTTATTTGTAA
CCATTATAAGCTGCAATAAACAAGTTAACAACAACAATTGCATTCATTTTATGTTTCAG
